>Addgene plasmid #113237 | pAW215 | depositor full sequence | sequence record 213835 | pAW215 sequence 4909 bps
GGGGAATTGTGAGCGGATAACAATTCCCCTGTAGAAATAATTTTGTTTAACTTTAATAAGGAGATATACC
ATGGCGATGACCTGGCTTCCCCTTAATCCCATTCCACTCAAAGATCGCGTCTCCATGATCTTTCTGCAAT
ATGGGCAGATCGATGTAATAGATGGCGCGTTTGTACTTATCGACAAGACAGGGATCCGCACTCATATTCC
TGTTGGCTCGGTTGCCTGCATCATGCTGGAACCTGGTACACGGGTTTCGCATGCAGCTGTACGCCTGGCT
GCGCAAGTTGGAACATTGTTGGTATGGGTGGGGGAAGCGGGCGTTCGTGTTTATGCTTCTGGTCAGCCTG
GAGGTGCGCGTTCAGATAAGCTGCTCTATCAGGCAAAACTTGCTCTGGATGAAGATTTGCGTCTGAAGGT
CGTACGTAAAATGTTTGAACTTCGGTTTGGAGAACCTGCGCCTGCCCGGCGCTCCGTAGAGCAACTCAGA
GGTATAGAAGGCAGTCGCGTGCGGGCAACCTACGCACTTCTGGCGAAGCAATACGGCGTGACATGGAATG
GACGTCGCTACGATCCGAAAGACTGGGAAAAGGGCGATACGATCAACCAATGCATTAGCGCTGCAACTTC
CTGTTTATACGGCGTAACTGAAGCGGCGATACTTGCAGCTGGTTATGCACCAGCTATTGGGTTTGTGCAT
ACAGGAAAGCCTCTTTCCTTTGTTTACGATATTGCAGACATCATTAAATTTGACACTGTTGTACCGAAAG
CTTTTGAGATAGCGCGTCGTAACCCTGGTGAGCCGGACCGGGAAGTCCGTTTGGCGTGCAGGGATATTTT
TCGCAGTAGTAAAACATTAGCCAAATTGATTCCGCTTATAGAGGACGTGCTTGCCGCTGGAGAAATACAA
CCGCCGGCCCCACCTGAAGATGCACAGCCTGTTGCCATTCCGCTTCCTGTTTCACTGGGAGATGCAGGCC
ATCGCTCGAGCTGAAGGAGATATACC
[282 nt withheld, positions 1007-1288]
TGAGCGGCCGCACTCGAGTCTGGTAAAGAAACCGCTGCTGCGAAATTTGAACGCCAGCACATGGACTCGT
CTACTAGCGCAGCTTAATTAACCTAGGCTGCTGCCACCGCTGAGCAATAACTAGCATAACCCCTTGGGGC
CTCTAAACGGGTCTTGAGGGGTTTTTTGCTGAAACCTCAGGCATTTGAGAAGCACACGGTCACACTGCTT
CCGGTAGTCAATAAACCGGTAAACCAGCAATAGACATAAGCGGCTATTTAACGACCCTGCCCTGAACCGA
CGACCGGGTCATCGTGGCCGGATCTTGCGGCCCCTCGGCTTGAACGAATTGTTAGACATTATTTGCCGAC
TACCTTGGTGATCTCGCCTTTCACGTAGTGGACAAATTCTTCCAACTGATCTGCGCGCGAGGCCAAGCGA
TCTTCTTCTTGTCCAAGATAAGCCTGTCTAGCTTCAAGTATGACGGGCTGATACTGGGCCGGCAGGCGCT
CCATTGCCCAGTCGGCAGCGACATCCTTCGGCGCGATTTTGCCGGTTACTGCGCTGTACCAAATGCGGGA
CAACGTAAGCACTACATTTCGCTCATCGCCAGCCCAGTCGGGCGGCGAGTTCCATAGCGTTAAGGTTTCA
TTTAGCGCCTCAAATAGATCCTGTTCAGGAACCGGATCAAAGAGTTCCTCCGCCGCTGGACCTACCAAGG
CAACGCTATGTTCTCTTGCTTTTGTCAGCAAGATAGCCAGATCAATGTCGATCGTGGCTGGCTCGAAGAT
ACCTGCAAGAATGTCATTGCGCTGCCATTCTCCAAATTGCAGTTCGCGCTTAGCTGGATAACGCCACGGA
ATGATGTCGTCGTGCACAACAATGGTGACTTCTACAGCGCGGAGAATCTCGCTCTCTCCAGGGGAAGCCG
AAGTTTCCAAAAGGTCGTTGATCAAAGCTCGCCGCGTTGTTTCATCAAGCCTTACGGTCACCGTAACCAG
CAAATCAATATCACTGTGTGGCTTCAGGCCGCCATCCACTGCGGAGCCGTACAAATGTACGGCCAGCAAC
GTCGGTTCGAGATGGCGCTCGATGACGCCAACTACCTCTGATAGTTGAGTCGATACTTCGGCGATCACCG
CTTCCCTCATACTCTTCCTTTTTCAATATTATTGAAGCATTTATCAGGGTTATTGTCTCATGAGCGGATA
CATATTTGAATGTATTTAGAAAAATAAACAAATAGCTAGCTCACTCGGTCGCTACGCTCCGGGCGTGAGA
CTGCGGCGGGCGCTGCGGACACATACAAAGTTACCCACAGATTCCGTGGATAAGCAGGGGACTAACATGT
GAGGCAAAACAGCAGGGCCGCGCCGGTGGCGTTTTTCCATAGGCTCCGCCCTCCTGCCAGAGTTCACATA
AACAGACGCTTTTCCGGTGCATCTGTGGGAGCCGTGAGGCTCAACCATGAATCTGACAGTACGGGCGAAA
CCCGACAGGACTTAAAGATCCCCACCGTTTCCGGCGGGTCGCTCCCTCTTGCGCTCTCCTGTTCCGACCC
TGCCGTTTACCGGATACCTGTTCCGCCTTTCTCCCTTACGGGAAGTGTGGCGCTTTCTCATAGCTCACAC
ACTGGTATCTCGGCTCGGTGTAGGTCGTTCGCTCCAAGCTGGGCTGTAAGCAAGAACTCCCCGTTCAGCC
CGACTGCTGCGCCTTATCCGGTAACTGTTCACTTGAGTCCAACCCGGAAAAGCACGGTAAAACGCCACTG
GCAGCAGCCATTGGTAACTGGGAGTTCGCAGAGGATTTGTTTAGCTAAACACGCGGTTGCTCTTGAAGTG
TGCGCCAAAGTCCGGCTACACTGGAAGGACAGATTTGGTTGCTGTGCTCTGCGAAAGCCAGTTACCACGG
TTAAGCAGTTCCCCAACTGACTTAACCTTCGATCAAACCACCTCCCCAGGTGGTTTTTTCGTTTACAGGG
CAAAAGATTACGCGCAGAAAAAAAGGATCTCAAGAAGATCCTTTGATCTTTTCTACTGAACCGCTCTAGA
TACCTTTTTAATCAATGGATTAAGTACTCTTTAACATAATGGATGTGTTGTTTGTGTGATACTATAAAGT
TGGAAGATTGTGACTGGCTTAAAAAATCATTAATTAATAATAGGTTATGTTTAGAGTGTTCCCCGCGCCA
GCGGGGATAAACCGAGCACAAATATCATCGCTCAATCTAGATTTCAGTGCAATTTATCTCTTCAAATGTA
GCACCTGAAGTCAGCCCCATACGATATAAGTTGTAATTCTCATGTTAGTCATGCCCCGCGCCCACCGGAA
GGAGCTGACTGGGTTGAAGGCTCTCAAGGGCATCGGTCGAGATCCCGGTGCCTAATGAGTGAGCTAACTT
ACATTAATTGCGTTGCGCTCACTGCCCGCTTTCCAGTCGGGAAACCTGTCGTGCCAGCTGCATTAATGAA
TCGGCCAACGCGCGGGGAGAGGCGGTTTGCGTATTGGGCGCCAGGGTGGTTTTTCTTTTCACCAGTGAGA
CGGGCAACAGCTGATTGCCCTTCACCGCCTGGCCCTGAGAGAGTTGCAGCAAGCGGTCCACGCTGGTTTG
CCCCAGCAGGCGAAAATCCTGTTTGATGGTGGTTAACGGCGGGATATAACATGAGCTGTCTTCGGTATCG
TCGTATCCCACTACCGAGATGTCCGCACCAACGCGCAGCCCGGACTCGGTAATGGCGCGCATTGCGCCCA
GCGCCATCTGATCGTTGGCAACCAGCATCGCAGTGGGAACGATGCCCTCATTCAGCATTTGCATGGTTTG
TTGAAAACCGGACATGGCACTCCAGTCGCCTTCCCGTTCCGCTATCGGCTGAATTTGATTGCGAGTGAGA
TATTTATGCCAGCCAGCCAGACGCAGACGCGCCGAGACAGAACTTAATGGGCCCGCTAACAGCGCGATTT
GCTGGTGACCCAATGCGACCAGATGCTCCACGCCCAGTCGCGTACCGTCTTCATGGGAGAAAATAATACT
GTTGATGGGTGTCTGGTCAGAGACATCAAGAAATAACGCCGGAACATTAGTGCAGGCAGCTTCCACAGCA
ATGGCATCCTGGTCATCCAGCGGATAGTTAATGATCAGCCCACTGACGCGTTGCGCGAGAAGATTGTGCA
CCGCCGCTTTACAGGCTTCGACGCCGCTTCGTTCTACCATCGACACCACCACGCTGGCACCCAGTTGATC
GGCGCGAGATTTAATCGCCGCGACAATTTGCGACGGCGCGTGCAGGGCCAGACTGGAGGTGGCAACGCCA
ATCAGCAACGACTGTTTGCCCGCCAGTTGTTGTGCCACGCGGTTGGGAATGTAATTCAGCTCCGCCATCG
CCGCTTCCACTTTTTCCCGCGTTTTCGCAGAAACGTGGCTGGCCTGGTTCACCACGCGGGAAACGGTCTG
ATAAGAGACACCGGCATACTCTGCGACATCGTATAACGTTACTGGTTTCACATTCACCACCCTGAATTGA
CTCTCTTCCGGGCGCTATCATGCCATACCGCGAAAGGTTTTGCGCCATTCGATGGTGTCCGGGATCTCGA
CGCTCTCCCTTATGCGACTCCTGCATTAGGAAATTAATACGACTCACTATA
Features (pLannotate 1.2.2; 16 found; start..end, strand, type, name):
      3..27      +  protein_bind   lac operator: The lac repressor binds to the lac operator to inhibit transcription in E. coli. This inhibition can be relieved by adding lactose or isopropyl-β-D-thiogalactopyranoside (IPTG). lac repressor encoded by lacI
     42..64      +  RBS            RBS: efficient ribosome binding site from bacteriophage T7 gene 10 (Olins and Rangwala, 1989)
     77..991     +  CDS            ygbT: CAS1_ECOLI - Also known as cas1. Experimental evidence at protein level: Swiss-Prot protein existence level 1. CRISPR (clustered regularly interspaced short palindromic repeat), is an adaptive immune system that provides protection against mobile genetic elements (viruses, transposable elements and conjugative plasmids) (PubMed:21255106, PubMed:24920831, PubMed:24793649). CRISPR clusters contain sequences complementary to antecedent mobile elements and target invading nucleic acids. CRISPR clusters are transcribed and processed into CRISPR RNA (crRNA). The Cas1-Cas2 complex is involved in CRIS
   1007..1288    +  CDS            ygbF (sequence withheld): CAS2_ECOLI - Also known as cas2. Experimental evidence at protein level: Swiss-Prot protein existence level 1. CRISPR (clustered regularly interspaced short palindromic repeat), is an adaptive immune system that provides protection against mobile genetic elements (viruses, transposable elements and conjugative plasmids) (PubMed:21255106, PubMed:24920831, PubMed:24793649). CRISPR clusters contain sequences complementary to antecedent mobile elements and target invading nucleic acids. CRISPR clusters are transcribed and processed into CRISPR RNA (crRNA). The Cas1-Cas2 complex is involved in CRIS
   1313..1354    +  CDS            S-Tag (fragment): affinity and epitope tag derived from pancreatic ribonuclease A
   1384..1401    +  CDS            SET1 (fragment): solubility-enhancement tag derived from T7 phage gene 10B
   1409..1456    +  terminator     T7 terminator: transcription terminator for bacteriophage T7 RNA polymerase
   1627..2418    -  CDS            SmR: aminoglycoside adenylyltransferase (Murphy, 1985); aadA; confers resistance to spectinomycin and streptomycin
   2419..2510    -  promoter       AmpR promoter: bla
   2558..3296    -  rep_origin     CloDF13 ori: Plasmids containing the CloDF13 (CDF) origin of replication can be propagated in E. coli cells that contain additional plasmids with compatible origins.
   3574..3638    -  CDS            TcR (fragment): tetracycline efflux protein; tet; confers resistance to tetracycline
   3653..3674    -  protein_bind   CAP binding site: CAP binding activates transcription in the presence of cAMP. E. coli catabolite activator protein
   3687..4769    -  CDS            lacI: lac repressor; lacI; The lac repressor binds to the lac operator to inhibit transcription in E. coli. This inhibition can be relieved by adding lactose or isopropyl-β-D-thiogalactopyranoside (IPTG).
   4770..4847    -  promoter       lacI promoter: lacI
   4855..4890    -  CDS            TcR (fragment): tetracycline efflux protein; tet; confers resistance to tetracycline
   4893..2       +  promoter       T7 promoter (across the origin): promoter for bacteriophage T7 RNA polymerase
