>Addgene plasmid #113237 | pAW215 | addgene full sequence | sequence record 217653 | Addgene NGS Result
GGGGAATTGTGAGCGGATAACAATTCCCCTGTAGAAATAATTTTGTTTAACTTTAATAAGGAGATATACC
ATGGCGATGACCTGGCTTCCCCTTAATCCCATTCCACTCAAAGATCGCGTCTCCATGATCTTTCTGCAAT
ATGGGCAGATCGATGTAATAGATGGCGCGTTTGTACTTATCGACAAGACAGGGATCCGCACTCATATTCC
TGTTGGCTCGGTTGCCTGCATCATGCTGGAACCTGGTACACGGGTTTCGCATGCAGCTGTACGCCTGGCT
GCGCAAGTTGGAACATTGTTGGTATGGGTGGGGGAAGCGGGCGTTCGTGTTTATGCTTCTGGTCAGCCTG
GAGGTGCGCGTTCAGATAAGCTGCTCTATCAGGCAAAACTTGCTCTGGATGAAGATTTGCGTCTGAAGGT
CGTACGTAAAATGTTTGAACTTCGGTTTGGAGAACCTGCGCCTGCCCGGCGCTCCGTAGAGCAACTCAGA
GGTATAGAAGGCAGTCGCGTGCGGGCAACCTACGCACTTCTGGCGAAGCAATACGGCGTGACATGGAATG
GACGTCGCTACGATCCGAAAGACTGGGAAAAGGGCGATACGATCAACCAATGCATTAGCGCTGCAACTTC
CTGTTTATACGGCGTAACTGAAGCGGCGATACTTGCAGCTGGTTATGCACCAGCTATTGGGTTTGTGCAT
ACAGGAAAGCCTCTTTCCTTTGTTTACGATATTGCAGACATCATTAAATTTGACACTGTTGTACCGAAAG
CTTTTGAGATAGCGCGTCGTAACCCTGGTGAGCCGGACCGGGAAGTCCGTTTGGCGTGCAGGGATATTTT
TCGCAGTAGTAAAACATTAGCCAAATTGATTCCGCTTATAGAGGACGTGCTTGCCGCTGGAGAAATACAA
CCGCCGGCCCCACCTGAAGATGCACAGCCTGTTGCCATTCCGCTTCCTGTTTCACTGGGAGATGCAGGCC
ATCGCTCGAGCTGAAGGAGATATACC
[282 nt withheld, positions 1007-1288]
TGAGCGGCCGCACTCGAGTCTGGTAAAGAAACCGCTGCTGCGAAATTTGAACGCCAGCACATGGACTCGT
CTACTAGCGCAGCTTAATTAACCTAGGCTGCTGCCACCGCTGAGCAATAACTAGCATAACCCCTTGGGGC
CTCTAAACGGGTCTTGAGGGGTTTTTTGCTGAAACCTCAGGCATTTGAGAAGCACACGGTCACACTGCTT
CCGGTAGTCAATAAACCGGTAAACCAGCAATAGACATAAGCGGCTATTTAACGACCCTGCCCTGAACCGA
CGACCGGGTCATCGTGGCCGGATCTTGCGGCCCCTCGGCTTGAACGAATTGTTAGACATTATTTGCCGAC
TACCTTGGTGATCTCGCCTTTCACGTAGTGGACAAATTCTTCCAACTGATCTGCGCGCGAGGCCAAGCGA
TCTTCTTCTTGTCCAAGATAAGCCTGTCTAGCTTCAAGTATGACGGGCTGATACTGGGCCGGCAGGCGCT
CCATTGCCCAGTCGGCAGCGACATCCTTCGGCGCGATTTTGCCGGTTACTGCGCTGTACCAAATGCGGGA
CAACGTAAGCACTACATTTCGCTCATCGCCAGCCCAGTCGGGCGGCGAGTTCCATAGCGTTAAGGTTTCA
TTTAGCGCCTCAAATAGATCCTGTTCAGGAACCGGATCAAAGAGTTCCTCCGCCGCTGGACCTACCAAGG
CAACGCTATGTTCTCTTGCTTTTGTCAGCAAGATAGCCAGATCAATGTCGATCGTGGCTGGCTCGAAGAT
ACCTGCAAGAATGTCATTGCGCTGCCATTCTCCAAATTGCAGTTCGCGCTTAGCTGGATAACGCCACGGA
ATGATGTCGTCGTGCACAACAATGGTGACTTCTACAGCGCGGAGAATCTCGCTCTCTCCAGGGGAAGCCG
AAGTTTCCAAAAGGTCGTTGATCAAAGCTCGCCGCGTTGTTTCATCAAGCCTTACGGTCACCGTAACCAG
CAAATCAATATCACTGTGTGGCTTCAGGCCGCCATCCACTGCGGAGCCGTACAAATGTACGGCCAGCAAC
GTCGGTTCGAGATGGCGCTCGATGACGCCAACTACCTCTGATAGTTGAGTCGATACTTCGGCGATCACCG
CTTCCCTCATACTCTTCCTTTTTCAATATTATTGAAGCATTTATCAGGGTTATTGTCTCATGAGCGGATA
CATATTTGAATGTATTTAGAAAAATAAACAAATAGCTAGCTCACTCGGTCGCTACGCTCCGGGCGTGAGA
CTGCGGCGGGCGCTGCGGACACATACAAAGTTACCCACAGATTCCGTGGATAAGCAGGGGACTAACATGT
GAGGCAAAACAGCAGGGCCGCGCCGGTGGCGTTTTTCCATAGGCTCCGCCCTCCTGCCAGAGTTCACATA
AACAGACGCTTTTCCGGTGCATCTGTGGGAGCCGTGAGGCTCAACCATGAATCTGACAGTACGGGCGAAA
CCCGACAGGACTTAAAGATCCCCACCGTTTCCGGCGGGTCGCTCCCTCTTGCGCTCTCCTGTTCCGACCC
TGCCGTTTACCGGATACCTGTTCCGCCTTTCTCCCTTACGGGAAGTGTGGCGCTTTCTCATAGCTCACAC
ACTGGTATCTCGGCTCGGTGTAGGTCGTTCGCTCCAAGCTGGGCTGTAAGCAAGAACTCCCCGTTCAGCC
CGACTGCTGCGCCTTATCCGGTAACTGTTCACTTGAGTCCAACCCGGAAAAGCACGGTAAAACGCCACTG
GCAGCAGCCATTGGTAACTGGGAGTTCGCAGAGGATTTGTTTAGCTAAACACGCGGTTGCTCTTGAAGTG
TGCGCCAAAGTCCGGCTACACTGGAAGGACAGATTTGGTTGCTGTGCTCTGCGAAAGCCAGTTACCACGG
TTAAGCAGTTCCCCAACTGACTTAACCTTCGATCAAACCACCTCCCCAGGTGGTTTTTTCGTTTACAGGG
CAAAAGATTACGCGCAGAAAAAAAGGATCTCAAGAAGATCCTTTGATCTTTTCTACTGAACCGCTCTAGA
TACCTTTTTAATCATGGATTAAGTACTCTTTAACATAATGGATGTGTTGTTTGTGTGATACTATAAAGTT
GGAAGATTGTGACTGGCTTAAAAAATCATTAATTAATAATAGGTTATGTTTAGAGTGTTCCCCGCGCCAG
CGGGGATAAACCGAGCACAAATATCATCGCTCAATCTAGATTTCAGTGCAATTTATCTCTTCAAATGTAG
CACCTGAAGTCAGCCCCATACGATATAAGTTGTAATTCTCATGTTAGTCATGCCCCGCGCCCACCGGAAG
GAGCTGACTGGGTTGAAGGCTCTCAAGGGCATCGGTCGAGATCCCGGTGCCTAATGAGTGAGCTAACTTA
CATTAATTGCGTTGCGCTCACTGCCCGCTTTCCAGTCGGGAAACCTGTCGTGCCAGCTGCATTAATGAAT
CGGCCAACGCGCGGGGAGAGGCGGTTTGCGTATTGGGCGCCAGGGTGGTTTTTCTTTTCACCAGTGAGAC
GGGCAACAGCTGATTGCCCTTCACCGCCTGGCCCTGAGAGAGTTGCAGCAAGCGGTCCACGCTGGTTTGC
CCCAGCAGGCGAAAATCCTGTTTGATGGTGGTTAACGGCGGGATATAACATGAGCTGTCTTCGGTATCGT
CGTATCCCACTACCGAGATGTCCGCACCAACGCGCAGCCCGGACTCGGTAATGGCGCGCATTGCGCCCAG
CGCCATCTGATCGTTGGCAACCAGCATCGCAGTGGGAACGATGCCCTCATTCAGCATTTGCATGGTTTGT
TGAAAACCGGACATGGCACTCCAGTCGCCTTCCCGTTCCGCTATCGGCTGAATTTGATTGCGAGTGAGAT
ATTTATGCCAGCCAGCCAGACGCAGACGCGCCGAGACAGAACTTAATGGGCCCGCTAACAGCGCGATTTG
CTGGTGACCCAATGCGACCAGATGCTCCACGCCCAGTCGCGTACCGTCTTCATGGGAGAAAATAATACTG
TTGATGGGTGTCTGGTCAGAGACATCAAGAAATAACGCCGGAACATTAGTGCAGGCAGCTTCCACAGCAA
TGGCATCCTGGTCATCCAGCGGATAGTTAATGATCAGCCCACTGACGCGTTGCGCGAGAAGATTGTGCAC
CGCCGCTTTACAGGCTTCGACGCCGCTTCGTTCTACCATCGACACCACCACGCTGGCACCCAGTTGATCG
GCGCGAGATTTAATCGCCGCGACAATTTGCGACGGCGCGTGCAGGGCCAGACTGGAGGTGGCAACGCCAA
TCAGCAACGACTGTTTGCCCGCCAGTTGTTGTGCCACGCGGTTGGGAATGTAATTCAGCTCCGCCATCGC
CGCTTCCACTTTTTCCCGCGTTTTCGCAGAAACGTGGCTGGCCTGGTTCACCACGCGGGAAACGGTCTGA
TAAGAGACACCGGCATACTCTGCGACATCGTATAACGTTACTGGTTTCACATTCACCACCCTGAATTGAC
TCTCTTCCGGGCGCTATCATGCCATACCGCGAAAGGTTTTGCGCCATTCGATGGTGTCCGGGATCTCGAC
GCTCTCCCTTATGCGACTCCTGCATTAGGAAATTAATACGACTCACTATA
Features (pLannotate 1.2.2; 16 found; start..end, strand, type, name):
      3..27      +  protein_bind   lac operator: The lac repressor binds to the lac operator to inhibit transcription in E. coli. This inhibition can be relieved by adding lactose or isopropyl-β-D-thiogalactopyranoside (IPTG). lac repressor encoded by lacI
     42..64      +  RBS            RBS: efficient ribosome binding site from bacteriophage T7 gene 10 (Olins and Rangwala, 1989)
     77..991     +  CDS            ygbT: CAS1_ECOLI - Also known as cas1. Experimental evidence at protein level: Swiss-Prot protein existence level 1. CRISPR (clustered regularly interspaced short palindromic repeat), is an adaptive immune system that provides protection against mobile genetic elements (viruses, transposable elements and conjugative plasmids) (PubMed:21255106, PubMed:24920831, PubMed:24793649). CRISPR clusters contain sequences complementary to antecedent mobile elements and target invading nucleic acids. CRISPR clusters are transcribed and processed into CRISPR RNA (crRNA). The Cas1-Cas2 complex is involved in CRIS
   1007..1288    +  CDS            ygbF (sequence withheld): CAS2_ECOLI - Also known as cas2. Experimental evidence at protein level: Swiss-Prot protein existence level 1. CRISPR (clustered regularly interspaced short palindromic repeat), is an adaptive immune system that provides protection against mobile genetic elements (viruses, transposable elements and conjugative plasmids) (PubMed:21255106, PubMed:24920831, PubMed:24793649). CRISPR clusters contain sequences complementary to antecedent mobile elements and target invading nucleic acids. CRISPR clusters are transcribed and processed into CRISPR RNA (crRNA). The Cas1-Cas2 complex is involved in CRIS
   1313..1354    +  CDS            S-Tag (fragment): affinity and epitope tag derived from pancreatic ribonuclease A
   1384..1401    +  CDS            SET1 (fragment): solubility-enhancement tag derived from T7 phage gene 10B
   1409..1456    +  terminator     T7 terminator: transcription terminator for bacteriophage T7 RNA polymerase
   1627..2418    -  CDS            SmR: aminoglycoside adenylyltransferase (Murphy, 1985); aadA; confers resistance to spectinomycin and streptomycin
   2419..2510    -  promoter       AmpR promoter: bla
   2558..3296    -  rep_origin     CloDF13 ori: Plasmids containing the CloDF13 (CDF) origin of replication can be propagated in E. coli cells that contain additional plasmids with compatible origins.
   3573..3637    -  CDS            TcR (fragment): tetracycline efflux protein; tet; confers resistance to tetracycline
   3652..3673    -  protein_bind   CAP binding site: CAP binding activates transcription in the presence of cAMP. E. coli catabolite activator protein
   3686..4768    -  CDS            lacI: lac repressor; lacI; The lac repressor binds to the lac operator to inhibit transcription in E. coli. This inhibition can be relieved by adding lactose or isopropyl-β-D-thiogalactopyranoside (IPTG).
   4769..4846    -  promoter       lacI promoter: lacI
   4854..4889    -  CDS            TcR (fragment): tetracycline efflux protein; tet; confers resistance to tetracycline
   4892..2       +  promoter       T7 promoter (across the origin): promoter for bacteriophage T7 RNA polymerase
