[The description below was written by a language model from this plasmid's Addgene catalogue record and pLannotate feature annotations shown in this document.]
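Description:
pAW215 is a low-copy bacterial expression plasmid of about 4.9 kb, built on the pCDF1b backbone, that co-expresses untagged E. coli Cas1 and Cas2 and also carries a CRISPR leader-repeat target. It replicates from the CloDF13 (CDF) origin, which is compatible with other common plasmid origins and so allows it to be maintained alongside additional plasmids in the same cell. Selection uses the aadA aminoglycoside adenylyltransferase gene (SmR), which confers streptomycin and spectinomycin resistance.

Expression is driven by a T7 promoter followed by a lac operator, with the plasmid-borne lacI gene supplying repressor, so transcription depends on T7 RNA polymerase in the host and is inducible with IPTG. A T7 gene 10 ribosome binding site precedes cas1 (ygbT), and cas2 (ygbF) follows a few bases downstream in the same orientation, ahead of the T7 terminator. This layout suggests a single bicistronic transcript. The S-Tag and SET1 fragments annotated after cas2 are probably untranslated backbone remnants, consistent with the stated untagged proteins, and the short TcR fragments and the CAP binding site are likely backbone-derived sequence as well.

The third listed insert is a 154 bp E. coli leader-repeat segment in which a GGTAG leader motif is changed to ggAag. Neither feature table annotates this element, so its position cannot be stated from the record. The two sequence records, one from the depositor and one from repository sequencing, differ by a single nucleotide in length and carry the same annotations. Cas1-Cas2 is the CRISPR spacer integrase, so the construct appears intended for testing how this leader mutation affects spacer acquisition at the plasmid-borne array, in the context of structural work on the integration complex.
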