Addgene plasmid #113237: pAW215
Purpose: E. coli expression vector for untagged E. coli Cas1 + Cas2 with CRISPR array, leader ggAag mutant
Depositing lab: Jennifer Doudna. Depositing organization: University of California, Berkeley. Publication: Structures of the CRISPR genome integration complex. Wright AV, Liu JJ, Knott GJ, Doxzen KW, Nogales E, Doudna JA. Science. 2017 Sep 15;357(6356):1113-1118. doi: 10.1126/science.aao0679. Epub 2017 Jul 20. PubMed 28729350.
Backbone
  Vector backbone: pCDF1b
  Backbone size w/o insert (bp): 4000
  Total vector size (bp): 4909
  Vector type: Bacterial Expression
Growth in bacteria
  Bacterial resistance: Streptomycin, 50 μg/mL
  Growth temperature: 37°C
  Growth strain: DH5alpha
  Copy number: Low Copy
Gene/Insert 1
  Gene/Insert name: Cas1
  Species: E. coli
  Insert size (bp): 924
Gene/Insert 2
  Gene/Insert name: Cas2
  Species: E. coli
  Insert size (bp): 285
Gene/Insert 3
  Gene/Insert name: Leader-repeat
  Species: E. coli
  Insert size (bp): 154
  Mutation: GGTAG->ggAag
Terms and licenses: Academic/Nonprofit Terms; Industry Terms: Not Available to Industry
How to cite: pAW215 was a gift from Jennifer Doudna (Addgene plasmid # 113237 ; http://n2t.net/addgene:113237 ; RRID:Addgene_113237)
